>Addgene plasmid #70501 | R777-E217 Hs.RALB | depositor full sequence | sequence record 125950 | Full Sequence
TTAACGCTAGCATGGATGTTTTCCCAGTCACGACGTTGTAAAACGACGGCCAGTCTTAAAATTCGAGCTC
GGTCCGAGGATCCGAAATAATGATTTTATTTTGACTGATAGTGACCTGTTCGTTGCAACAAATTGATAAG
CAATGCTTTTTTATAATGCCAACTTTGTACAAAAAAGTTGGCACCATGGCTGCCAACAAGAGTAAGGGCC
AGAGCTCCTTGGCCCTCCACAAGGTGATCATGGTTGGCAGCGGAGGCGTTGGCAAGTCAGCCCTGACGCT
TCAGTTCATGTATGACGAGTTTGTAGAAGACTATGAACCTACCAAAGCTGACAGTTATAGAAAGAAAGTG
GTTCTTGATGGGGAAGAAGTTCAGATAGATATTCTGGACACCGCTGGGCAAGAGGACTACGCAGCCATTC
GAGATAACTACTTTCGGAGTGGGGAAGGGTTTCTTCTTGTGTTCTCAATCACAGAACATGAATCCTTTAC
AGCAACTGCCGAATTCAGGGAACAGATTCTCCGTGTGAAGGCTGAAGAAGATAAAATTCCACTGCTCGTC
GTGGGAAACAAGTCTGACCTAGAGGAGCGGAGGCAGGTGCCTGTGGAGGAGGCCAGGAGTAAAGCCGAAG
AGTGGGGCGTGCAGTACGTGGAGACGTCAGCGAAGACCCGGGCCAACGTGGACAAGGTGTTCTTTGACCT
AATGAGAGAAATCAGAACAAAGAAGATGTCAGAAAACAAAGACAAGAATGGCAAGAAAAGCAGCAAGAAC
AAGAAAAGTTTTAAAGAAAGATGTTGCTTACTATAATCAACTTTCTTGTACAAAGTTGGCATTATAGGAA
AGCATTGCTTATCAATTTGTTGCAACGAACAGGTCACTATCAGTCAAAATAAAATCATTATTTGCATGCA
AGCTTAGATCCTCTAGACCAGCCAGGACAGAAATGCCTCGACTTCGCTGCTACCCAAGGTTGCCGGGTGA
CGCACACCGTGGAAACGGATGAAGGCACGAACCCAGTGGACATAAGCCTGTTCGGTTCGTAAGCTGTAAT
GCAAGTAGCGTATGCGCTCACGCAACTGGTCCAGAACCTTGACCGAACGCAGCGGTGGTAACGGCGCAGT
GGCGGTTTTCATGGCTTGTTATGACTGTTTTTTTGGGGTACAGTCTATGCCTCGGGCATCCAAGCAGCAA
GCGCGTTACGCCGTGGGTCGATGTTTGATGTTATGGAGCAGCAACGATGTTACGCAGCAGGGCAGTCGCC
CTAAAACAAAGTTAAACATTATGAGGGAAGCGGTGATCGCCGAAGTATCGACTCAACTATCAGAGGTAGT
TGGCGTCATCGAGCGCCATCTCGAACCGACGTTGCTGGCCGTACATTTGTACGGCTCCGCAGTGGATGGC
GGCCTGAAGCCACACAGTGATATTGATTTGCTGGTTACGGTGACCGTAAGGCTTGATGAAACAACGCGGC
GAGCTTTGATCAACGACCTTTTGGAAACTTCGGCTTCCCCTGGAGAGAGCGAGATTCTCCGCGCTGTAGA
AGTCACCATTGTTGTGCACGACGACATCATTCCGTGGCGTTATCCAGCTAAGCGCGAACTGCAATTTGGA
GAATGGCAGCGCAATGACATTCTTGCAGGTATCTTCGAGCCAGCCACGATCGACATTGATCTGGCTATCT
TGCTGACAAAAGCAAGAGAACATAGCGTTGCCTTGGTAGGTCCAGCGGCGGAGGAACTCTTTGATCCGGT
TCCTGAACAGGATCTATTTGAGGCGCTAAATGAAACCTTAACGCTATGGAACTCGCCGCCCGACTGGGCT
GGCGATGAGCGAAATGTAGTGCTTACGTTGTCCCGCATTTGGTACAGCGCAGTAACCGGCAAAATCGCGC
CGAAGGATGTCGCTGCCGACTGGGCAATGGAGCGCCTGCCGGCCCAGTATCAGCCCGTCATACTTGAAGC
TAGACAGGCTTATCTTGGACAAGAAGAAGATCGCTTGGCCTCGCGCGCAGATCAGTTGGAAGAATTTGTC
CACTACGTGAAAGGCGAGATCACCAAGGTAGTCGGCAAATAACCCTCGAGCCACCCATGACCAAAATCCC
TTAACGTGAGTTACGCGTCGTTCCACTGAGCGTCAGACCCCGTAGAAAAGATCAAAGGATCTTCTTGAGA
TCCTTTTTTTCTGCGCGTAATCTGCTGCTTGCAAACAAAAAAACCACCGCTACCAGCGGTGGTTTGTTTG
CCGGATCAAGAGCTACCAACTCTTTTTCCGAAGGTAACTGGCTTCAGCAGAGCGCAGATACCAAATACTG
TCCTTCTAGTGTAGCCGTAGTTAGGCCACCACTTCAAGAACTCTGTAGCACCGCCTACATACCTCGCTCT
GCTAATCCTGTTACCAGTGGCTGCTGCCAGTGGCGATAAGTCGTGTCTTACCGGGTTGGACTCAAGACGA
TAGTTACCGGATAAGGCGCAGCGGTCGGGCTGAACGGGGGGTTCGTGCACACAGCCCAGCTTGGAGCGAA
CGACCTACACCGAACTGAGATACCTACAGCGTGAGCATTGAGAAAGCGCCACGCTTCCCGAAGGGAGAAA
GGCGGACAGGTATCCGGTAAGCGGCAGGGTCGGAACAGGAGAGCGCACGAGGGAGCTTCCAGGGGGAAAC
GCCTGGTATCTTTATAGTCCTGTCGGGTTTCGCCACCTCTGACTTGAGCGTCGATTTTTGTGATGCTCGT
CAGGGGGGCGGAGCCTATGGAAAAACGCCAGCAACGCGGCCTTTTTACGGTTCCTGGCCTTTTGCTGGCC
TTTTGCTCACATGTTCTTTCCTGCGTTATCCCCTGATTCTGTGGATAACCGTATTACCGCCTTTGAGTGA
GCTGATACCGCTCGCCGCAGCCGAACGACCGAGCGCAGCGAGTCAGTGAGCGAGGAAGCGGAAGAGCGCC
CAATACGCAAACCGCCTCTCCCCGCGCGTTGGCCGATTCATTAATGCAGCTGGCACGACAGGTTTCCCGA
CTGGAAAGCGGGCAGTGAGCGCAACGCAATTAATACGCGTACCGCTAGCCAGGAAGAGTTTGTAGAAACG
CAAAAAGGCCATCCGTCAGGATGGCCTTCTGCTTAGTTTGATGCCTGGCAGTTTATGGCGGGCGTCCTGC
CCGCCACCCTCCGGGCCGTTGCTTCACAACGTTCAAATCCGCTCCCGGCGGATTTGTCCTACTCAGGAGA
GCGTTCACCGACAAACAACAGATAAAACGAAAGGCCCAGTCTTCCGACTGAGCCTTTCGTTTTATTTGAT
GCCTGGCAGTTCCCTACTCTCGCG
Features (pLannotate 1.2.2; 11 found; start..end, strand, type, name):
     18..54      -  CDS            lacZα (fragment): LacZα fragment of β-galactosidase; lacZ fragment
     85..180     +  protein_bind   attL3: mutant version of attL; recombination site for the Gateway® LR reaction LR Clonase™
    186..803     +  CDS            RALB: RALB_HUMAN - Experimental evidence at protein level: Swiss-Prot protein existence level 1. Multifunctional GTPase involved in a variety of cellular processes including gene expression, cell migration, cell proliferation, oncogenic transformation and membrane trafficking (PubMed:10393179, PubMed:17875936, PubMed:18756269). Accomplishes its multiple functions by interacting with distinct downstream effectors. Acts as a GTP sensor for GTP-dependent exocytosis of dense core vesicles (By similarity). Required both to stabilize the assembly of the exocyst complex and to localize functional exocyst c
    811..904     -  protein_bind   attL2 (fragment): mutant version of attL; recombination site for the Gateway® LR reaction LR Clonase™
   1019..1042    +  promoter       Pc promoter (fragment): intI1 (promoter lies within the coding sequence); class 1 integron promoter
   1218..1274    +  CDS            GmR (fragment): gentamycin acetyltransferase; aacC1; confers resistance to gentamycin
   1281..2072    +  CDS            SmR: aminoglycoside adenylyltransferase (Murphy, 1985); aadA; confers resistance to spectinomycin and streptomycin
   2165..2753    +  rep_origin     ori: high-copy-number ColE1/pMB1/pBR322/pUC origin of replication
   2936..3028    +  CDS            lacI (fragment): lac repressor; lacI; The lac repressor binds to the lac operator to inhibit transcription in E. coli. This inhibition can be relieved by adding lactose or isopropyl-β-D-thiogalactopyranoside (IPTG).
   3083..3110    -  terminator     rrnB T2 terminator: transcription terminator T2 from the E. coli rrnB gene
   3242..3285    +  terminator     rrnB T1 terminator: Escherichia coli rrnB; transcription terminator T1 from the E. coli rrnB gene
