[The description below was written by a language model from this plasmid's Addgene catalogue record and pLannotate feature annotations shown in this document.]
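Description:
R777-E217 Hs.RALB is a Gateway entry clone built on the pDonor-255 backbone, carrying the human RALB open reading frame (reference transcript NM_002881.2) in a small, 3.3 kb bacterial plasmid. It is propagated in E. coli from a high-copy ColE1/pUC-type origin and selected with spectinomycin through the aadA aminoglycoside adenylyltransferase gene (SmR). The annotation places a fragment of a class 1 integron Pc promoter and a short remnant of a gentamicin acetyltransferase gene just upstream of this marker. rrnB T1 and T2 transcription terminators sit in the backbone, where they typically insulate the cloning region from read-through transcription. Small lacZα and lacI fragments are also detected and appear to be non-functional leftovers of vector construction.

The 621 bp insert encodes RALB, a Ras-like small GTPase involved in membrane trafficking, exocyst complex assembly, cell migration, proliferation and oncogenic transformation. The ORF is flanked by attL recombination sites, which the automated annotation labels as attL3 on the 5′ side and a partial attL2 on the 3′ side. These sites allow the coding sequence to be transferred by an LR Clonase reaction into compatible Gateway destination vectors. The entry clone has no annotated promoter for expressing RALB itself, so expression depends on the destination vector chosen. Because the native stop codon is retained, the clone suits untagged expression or N-terminal fusions supplied by the destination vector, but not C-terminal tagging. This fits RALB, whose C-terminus is normally lipid-modified for membrane association.
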