Addgene plasmid #70501: R777-E217 Hs.RALB
Purpose: Gateway ORF clone of human RALB [NM_002881.2] with stop codon (for native or N-terminal fusions)
Depositing lab: Dominic Esposito. Depositing organization: National Cancer Institute (NCI).
Backbone
  Vector backbone: pDonor-255
  Backbone size w/o insert (bp): 2693
  Vector type: Gateway Entry Clone
Growth in bacteria
  Bacterial resistance: Spectinomycin, 50 μg/mL
  Growth temperature: 37°C
  Growth strain: DH10B
  Copy number: High Copy
Gene/Insert
  Gene/Insert name: RALB (alt name: NM_002881.2)
  Species: H. sapiens (human)
  Insert size (bp): 621
  Entrez Gene: RALB
  Cloning method: Gateway Cloning
  Sequencing primers: 5′ M13F 23-mer (5'-CCCAGTCACGACGTTGTAAAACG); 3′ attLR 23-mer (5'-TAACATCAGAGATTTTGAGACAC)
Terms and licenses: Academic/Nonprofit Terms; Industry Terms: Not Available to Industry
How to cite: R777-E217 Hs.RALB was a gift from Dominic Esposito (Addgene plasmid # 70501 ; http://n2t.net/addgene:70501 ; RRID:Addgene_70501)
