>Addgene plasmid #70501 | R777-E217 Hs.RALB | addgene partial sequence | sequence record 130490 | pCR8_R1 5'-cgaaccgaacaggcttatgt-3'
CGGTGTGCGTCACCCGGCAACCTTGGGTAGCAGCGAAGTCGAGGCATTTCTGTCCTGGCTGGTCTAGAGG
ATCTAAGCTTGCATGCAAATAATGATTTTATTTTGACTGATAGTGACCTGTTCGTTGCAACAAATTGATA
AGCAATGCTTTCCTATAATGCCAACTTTGTACAAGAAAGTTGATTATAGTAAGCAACATCTTTCTTTAAA
ACTTTTCTTGTTCTTGCTGCTTTTCTTGCCATTCTTGTCTTTGTTTTCTGACATCTTCTTTGTTCTGATT
TCTCTCATTAGGTCAAAGAACACCTTGTCCACGTTGGCCCGGGTCTTC
